>Addgene plasmid #209026 | pLCHKOv3-intergenic-As | addgene full sequence | sequence record 413692 | Addgene NGS Result
GGGTCTCTCTGGTTAGACCAGATCTGAGCCTGGGAGCTCTCTGGCTAACTAGGGAACCCACTGCTTAAGC
CTCAATAAAGCTTGCCTTGAGTGCTTCAAGTAGTGTGTGCCCGTCTGTTGTGTGACTCTGGTAACTAGAG
ATCCCTCAGACCCTTTTAGTCAGTGTGGAAAATCTCTAGCAGTGGCGCCCGAACAGGGACTTGAAAGCGA
AAGGGAAACCAGAGGAGCTCTCTCGACGCAGGACTCGGCTTGCTGAAGCGCGCACGGCAAGAGGCGAGGG
GCGGCGACTGGTGAGTACGCCAAAAATTTTGACTAGCGGAGGCTAGAAGGAGAGAGATGGGTGCGAGAGC
GTCAGTATTAAGCGGGGGAGAATTAGATCGCGATGGGAAAAAATTCGGTTAAGGCCAGGGGGAAAGAAAA
AATATAAATTAAAACATATAGTATGGGCAAGCAGGGAGCTAGAACGATTCGCAGTTAATCCTGGCCTGTT
AGAAACATCAGAAGGCTGTAGACAAATACTGGGACAGCTACAACCATCCCTTCAGACAGGATCAGAAGAA
CTTAGATCATTATATAATACAGTAGCAACCCTCTATTGTGTGCATCAAAGGATAGAGATAAAAGACACCA
AGGAAGCTTTAGACAAGATAGAGGAAGAGCAAAACAAAAGTAAGACCACCGCACAGCAAGCGGCCGCTGA
TCTTCAGACCTGGAGGAGGAGATATGAGGGACAATTGGAGAAGTGAATTATATAAATATAAAGTAGTAAA
AATTGAACCATTAGGAGTAGCACCCACCAAGGCAAAGAGAAGAGTGGTGCAGAGAGAAAAAAGAGCAGTG
GGAATAGGAGCTTTGTTCCTTGGGTTCTTGGGAGCAGCAGGAAGCACTATGGGCGCAGCGTCAATGACGC
TGACGGTACAGGCCAGACAATTATTGTCTGGTATAGTGCAGCAGCAGAACAATTTGCTGAGGGCTATTGA
GGCGCAACAGCATCTGTTGCAACTCACAGTCTGGGGCATCAAGCAGCTCCAGGCAAGAATCCTGGCTGTG
GAAAGATACCTAAAGGATCAACAGCTCCTGGGGATTTGGGGTTGCTCTGGAAAACTCATTTGCACCACTG
CTGTGCCTTGGAATGCTAGTTGGAGTAATAAATCTCTGGAACAGATTTGGAATCACACGACCTGGATGGA
GTGGGACAGAGAAATTAACAATTACACAAGCTTAATACACTCCTTAATTGAAGAATCGCAAAACCAGCAA
GAAAAGAATGAACAAGAATTATTGGAATTAGATAAATGGGCAAGTTTGTGGAATTGGTTTAACATAACAA
ATTGGCTGTGGTATATAAAATTATTCATAATGATAGTAGGAGGCTTGGTAGGTTTAAGAATAGTTTTTGC
TGTACTTTCTATAGTGAATAGAGTTAGGCAGGGATATTCACCATTATCGTTTCAGACCCACCTCCCAACC
CCGAGGGGACCCAGAGAATTCAAAAAAAAAGAGGATTGACTAACTCAATTCTATCTACAAGAGTAGAAAT
TAGCACCGACTCGGTGCCACTTTTTCAAGTTGATAACGGACTAGCCTTATTTCAACTTGCTATGCTGTTT
CCAGCATAGCTCTGAAACCAATCGCTATGGAAGAGTCACGGTACCTCGTCCTTTCCACAAGATATATAAA
GCCAAGAAATCGAAATACTTTCAAGTTACGGTAAGCATATGATAGTCCATTTTAAAACATAATTTTAAAA
CTGCAAACTACCCAAGAAATTATTACTTTCTACGTCACGTATTTTGTACTAATATCTTTGTGTTTACAGT
CAAATTAATTCTAATTATCTCTCTAACAGCCTTGTATCGTATATGCAAATATGAAGGAATCATGGGAAAT
AGGCCCTCGAATTCTAGATCTTGAGACAAATGGCAGTATTCATCCACAATTTTAAAAGAAAAGGGGGGAT
TGGGGGGTACAGTGCAGGGGAAAGAATAGTAGACATAATAGCAACAGACATACAAACTAAAGAATTACAA
AAACAAATTACAAAAATTCAAAATTTTCGGGTTTATTACAGGGACAGCAGAGATCCACTTTGGCGCCGGC
TCGAGGGGGCCCGGGTTGCGCCTTTTCCAAGGCAGCCCTGGGTTTGCGCAGGGACGCGGCTGCTCTGGGC
GTGGTTCCGGGAAACGCAGCGGCGCCGACCCTGGGTCTCGCACATTCTTCACGTCCGTTCGCAGCGTCAC
CCGGATCTTCGCCGCTACCCTTGTGGGCCCCCCGGCGACGCTTCCTGCTCCGCCCCTAAGTCGGGAAGGT
TCCTTGCGGTTCGCGGCGTGCCGGACGTGACAAACGGAAGCCGCAGCTCACACTAGTACCCTCGCAGACG
GACAGCGCCAGGGAGCAATGGCAGCGCGCCGACCGCGATGGGCTGTGGCCAATAGCGGCTGCTCAGCAGG
GCGCGCCGAGAGCAGCGGCCGGGAAGGGGCGGTGCGGGAGGCGGGGTGTGGGGCGGTAGTGTGGGCCCTG
TTCCTGCCCGCGCGGTGTTCCGCATTCTGCAAGCCTCCGGAGCGCACGTCGGCAGTCGGCTCCCTCGTTG
ACCGAATCACCGACCTCTCTCCCCAGGGGGATCCACCGGAGCTTACCATGACCGAGTACAAGCCCACGGT
GCGCCTCGCCACCCGCGACGACGTCCCCAGGGCCGTACGCACCCTCGCCGCCGCGTTCGCCGACTACCCC
GCCACGCGCCACACCGTCGATCCGGACCGCCACATCGAGCGGGTCACCGAGCTGCAAGAACTCTTCCTCA
CGCGCGTCGGGCTCGACATCGGCAAGGTGTGGGTCGCGGACGACGGCGCCGCCGTGGCGGTCTGGACCAC
GCCGGAGAGCGTCGAAGCGGGGGCGGTGTTCGCCGAGATCGGCCCGCGCATGGCCGAGTTGAGCGGTTCC
CGGCTGGCCGCGCAGCAACAGATGGAAGGCCTCCTGGCGCCGCACCGGCCCAAGGAGCCCGCGTGGTTCC
TGGCCACCGTCGGTGTTTCGCCCGACCACCAGGGCAAGGGTCTGGGCAGCGCCGTCGTGCTCCCCGGAGT
GGAGGCGGCCGAGCGCGCCGGGGTGCCCGCCTTCCTGGAGACCTCCGCGCCCCGCAACCTCCCCTTCTAC
GAGCGGCTCGGCTTCACCGTCACCGCCGACGTCGAGGTGCCCGAAGGACCGCGCACCTGGTGCATGACCC
GCAAGCCCGGTGCCTGAACGCGTTAAGTCGACAATCAACCTCTGGATTACAAAATTTGTGAAAGATTGAC
TGGTATTCTTAACTATGTTGCTCCTTTTACGCTATGTGGATACGCTGCTTTAATGCCTTTGTATCATGCT
ATTGCTTCCCGTATGGCTTTCATTTTCTCCTCCTTGTATAAATCCTGGTTGCTGTCTCTTTATGAGGAGT
TGTGGCCCGTTGTCAGGCAACGTGGCGTGGTGTGCACTGTGTTTGCTGACGCAACCCCCACTGGTTGGGG
CATTGCCACCACCTGTCAGCTCCTTTCCGGGACTTTCGCTTTCCCCCTCCCTATTGCCACGGCGGAACTC
ATCGCCGCCTGCCTTGCCCGCTGCTGGACAGGGGCTCGGCTGTTGGGCACTGACAATTCCGTGGTGTTGT
CGGGGAAATCATCGTCCTTTCCTTGGCTGCTCGCCTGTGTTGCCACCTGGATTCTGCGCGGGACGTCCTT
CTGCTACGTCCCTTCGGCCCTCAATCCAGCGGACCTTCCTTCCCGCGGCCTGCTGCCGGCTCTGCGGCCT
CTTCCGCGTCTTCGCCTTCGCCCTCAGACGAGTCGGATCTCCCTTTGGGCCGCCTCCCCGCGTCGACTTT
AAGACCAATGACTTACAAGGCAGCTGTAGATCTTAGCCACTTTTTAAAAGAAAAGGGGGGACTGGAAGGG
CTAATTCACTCCCAACGAAGACAAGATCTGCTTTTTGCTTGTACTGGGTCTCTCTGGTTAGACCAGATCT
GAGCCTGGGAGCTCTCTGGCTAACTAGGGAACCCACTGCTTAAGCCTCAATAAAGCTTGCCTTGAGTGCT
TCAAGTAGTGTGTGCCCGTCTGTTGTGTGACTCTGGTAACTAGAGATCCCTCAGACCCTTTTAGTCAGTG
TGGAAAATCTCTAGCAGTACGTATAGTAGTTCATGTCATCTTATTATTCAGTATTTATAACTTGCAAAGA
AATGAATATCAGAGAGTGAGAGGAACTTGTTTATTGCAGCTTATAATGGTTACAAATAAAGCAATAGCAT
CACAAATTTCACAAATAAAGCATTTTTTTCACTGCATTCTAGTTGTGGTTTGTCCAAACTCATCAATGTA
TCTTATCATGTCTGGCTCTAGCTATCCCGCCCCTAACTCCGCCCATCCCGCCCCTAACTCCGCCCAGTTC
CGCCCATTCTCCGCCCCATGGCTGACTAATTTTTTTTATTTATGCAGAGGCCGAGGCCGCCTCGGCCTCT
GAGCTATTCCAGAAGTAGTGAGGAGGCTTTTTTGGAGGCCTAGGGACGTACCCAATTCGCCCTATAGTGA
GTCGTATTACGCGCGCTCACTGGCCGTCGTTTTACAACGTCGTGACTGGGAAAACCCTGGCGTTACCCAA
CTTAATCGCCTTGCAGCACATCCCCCTTTCGCCAGCTGGCGTAATAGCGAAGAGGCCCGCACCGATCGCC
CTTCCCAACAGTTGCGCAGCCTGAATGGCGAATGGG
[124 nt withheld, positions 4727-4850]
C
[91 nt withheld, positions 4852-4942]
A
[49 nt withheld, positions 4944-4992]
CCTTTGACGTTGGAGTCCACGTTCTTT
[37 nt withheld, positions 5020-5056]
ACCCTATCTCGGTCTATTCTTTTGATTTATAAGGGATTTTGCCGATTTCGGCCTATTGGTTAAAAAATGA
GCTGATTTAACAAAAATTTAACGCGAATTTTAACAAAATATTAACGCTTACAATTTAGGTGGCACTTTTC
GGGGAAATGTGCGCGGAACCCCTATTTGTTTATTTTTCTAAATACATTCAAATATGTATCCGCTCATGAG
ACAATAACCCTGATAAATGCTTCAATAATATTGAAAAAGGAAGAGTATGAGTATTCAACATTTCCGTGTC
GCCCTTATTCCCTTTTTTGCGGCATTTTGCCTTCCTGTTTTTGCTCACCCAGAAACGCTGGTGAAAGTAA
AAGATGCTGAAGATCAGTTGGGTGCACGAGTGGGTTACATCGAACTGGATCTCAACAGCGGTAAGATCCT
TGAGAGTTTTCGCCCCGAAGAACGTTTTCCAATGATGAGCACTTTTAAAGTTCTGCTATGTGGCGCGGTA
TTATCCCGTATTGACGCCGGGCAAGAGCAACTCGGTCGCCGCATACACTATTCTCAGAATGACTTGGTTG
AGTACTCACCAGTCACAGAAAAGCATCTTACGGATGGCATGACAGTAAGAGAATTATGCAGTGCTGCCAT
AACCATGAGTGATAACACTGCGGCCAACTTACTTCTGACAACGATCGGAGGACCGAAGGAGCTAACCGCT
TTTTTGCACAACATGGGGGATCATGTAACTCGCCTTGATCGTTGGGAACCGGAGCTGAATGAAGCCATAC
CAAACGACGAGCGTGACACCACGATGCCTGTAGCAATGGCAACAACGTTGCGCAAACTATTAACTGGCGA
ACTACTTACTCTAGCTTCCCGGCAACAATTAATAGACTGGATGGAGGCGGATAAAGTTGCAGGACCACTT
CTGCGCTCGGCCCTTCCGGCTGGCTGGTTTATTGCTGATAAATCTGGAGCCGGTGAGCGTGGGTCTCGCG
GTATCATTGCAGCACTGGGGCCAGATGGTAAGCCCTCCCGTATCGTAGTTATCTACACGACGGGGAGTCA
GGCAACTATGGATGAACGAAATAGACAGATCGCTGAGATAGGTGCCTCACTGATTAAGCATTGGTAACTG
TCAGACCAAGTTTACTCATATATACTTTAGATTGATTTAAAACTTCATTTTTAATTTAAAAGGATCTAGG
TGAAGATCCTTTTTGATAATCTCATGACCAAAATCCCTTAACGTGAGTTTTCGTTCCACTGAGCGTCAGA
CCCCGTAGAAAAGATCAAAGGATCTTCTTGAGATCCTTTTTTTCTGCGCGTAATCTGCTGCTTGCAAACA
AAAAAACCACCGCTACCAGCGGTGGTTTGTTTGCCGGATCAAGAGCTACCAACTCTTTTTCCGAAGGTAA
CTGGCTTCAGCAGAGCGCAGATACCAAATACTGTTCTTCTAGTGTAGCCGTAGTTAGGCCACCACTTCAA
GAACTCTGTAGCACCGCCTACATACCTCGCTCTGCTAATCCTGTTACCAGTGGCTGCTGCCAGTGGCGAT
AAGTCGTGTCTTACCGGGTTGGACTCAAGACGATAGTTACCGGATAAGGCGCAGCGGTCGGGCTGAACGG
GGGGTTCGTGCACACAGCCCAGCTTGGAGCGAACGACCTACACCGAACTGAGATACCTACAGCGTGAGCT
ATGAGAAAGCGCCACGCTTCCCGAAGGGAGAAAGGCGGACAGGTATCCGGTAAGCGGCAGGGTCGGAACA
GGAGAGCGCACGAGGGAGCTTCCAGGGGGAAACGCCTGGTATCTTTATAGTCCTGTCGGGTTTCGCCACC
TCTGACTTGAGCGTCGATTTTTGTGATGCTCGTCAGGGGGGCGGAGCCTATGGAAAAACGCCAGCAACGC
GGCCTTTTTACGGTTCCTGGCCTTTTGCTGGCCTTTTGCTCACATGTTCTTTCCTGCGTTATCCCCTGAT
TCTGTGGATAACCGTATTACCGCCTTTGAGTGAGCTGATACCGCTCGCCGCAGCCGAACGACCGAGCGCA
GCGAGTCAGTGAGCGAGGAAGCGGAAGAGCGCCCAATACGCAAACCGCCTCTCCCCGCGCGTTGGCCGAT
TCATTAATGCAGCTGGCACGACAGGTTTCCCGACTGGAAAGCGGGCAGTGAGCGCAACGCAATTAATGTG
AGTTAGCTCACTCATTAGGCACCCCAGGCTTTACACTTTATGCTTCCGGCTCGTATGTTGTGTGGAATTG
TGAGCGGATAACAATTTCACACAGGAAACAGCTATGACCATGATTACGCCAAGCGCGCAATTAACCCTCA
CTAAAGGGAACAAAAGCTGGAGCTGCAAGCTTAATGTAGTCTTATGCAATACTCTTGTAGTCTTGCAACA
TGGTAACGATGAGTTAGCAACATGCCTTACAAGGAGAGAAAAAGCACCGTGCATGCCGATTGGTGGAAGT
AAGGTGGTACGATCGTGCCTTATTAGGAAGGCAACAGACGGGTCTGACATGGATTGGACGAACCACTGAA
TTGCCGCATTGCAGAGATATTGTATTTAAGTGCCTAGCTCGATACATAAAC
Features (pLannotate 1.2.2; 27 found; start..end, strand, type, name):
      1..181     +  LTR            5' LTR (truncated): truncated 5' long terminal repeat (LTR) from HIV-1
    228..353     +  misc_feature   HIV-1 Ψ: packaging signal of human immunodeficiency virus type 1
    337..700     +  CDS            HIV-1 gag (fragment): gag protein from human immunodeficiency virus 1; gag
    846..1079    +  misc_feature   RRE: The Rev response element (RRE) of HIV-1 allows for Rev-dependent mRNA export from the nucleus to the cytoplasm.
   1456..1482    +  CDS            Rev (fragment): human immunodeficiency virus 1 (HIV-1) Rev protein; rev; enhances nuclear export of unspliced and incompletely spliced viral mRNAs
   1543..1610    -  misc_RNA       tracrRNA (fragment): trans-activating CRISPR RNA for the Streptococcus pyogenes CRISPR/Cas9 system
   1658..1898    -  promoter       U6 promoter: RNA polymerase III promoter for human U6 snRNA
   1940..2057    +  misc_feature   cPPT/CTS: central polypurine tract and central termination sequence of HIV-1
   2116..2616    +  promoter       hPGK promoter: human phosphoglycerate kinase 1 promoter
   2638..3237    +  CDS            PuroR (fragment): puromycin N-acetyltransferase; pac from Streptomyces; confers resistance to puromycin
   3253..3841    +  misc_feature   WPRE: woodchuck hepatitis virus posttranscriptional regulatory element
   3892..3911    +  misc_feature   cPPT/CTS (fragment): central polypurine tract and central termination sequence of HIV-1
   3913..4146    +  LTR            3' LTR (ΔU3): self-inactivating 3' long terminal repeat (LTR) from HIV-1
   4224..4345    +  polyA_signal   SV40 poly(A) signal: SV40 polyadenylation signal
   4385..4520    +  rep_origin     SV40 ori: SV40 origin of replication
   4541..4559    -  promoter       T7 promoter: promoter for bacteriophage T7 RNA polymerase
   4567..4722    +  CDS            lacZα (fragment): LacZα fragment of β-galactosidase; lacZ fragment
   4727..5155    +  rep_origin     f1 ori (sequence partly withheld): f1 bacteriophage origin of replication; arrow indicates direction of (+) strand synthesis
   5208..5312    +  promoter       AmpR promoter: bla
   5313..6173    +  CDS            AmpR: β-lactamase; bla; confers resistance to ampicillin, carbenicillin, and related antibiotics
   6344..6932    +  rep_origin     ori: high-copy-number ColE1/pMB1/pBR322/pUC origin of replication
   7115..7207    +  CDS            lacI (fragment): lac repressor; lacI; The lac repressor binds to the lac operator to inhibit transcription in E. coli. This inhibition can be relieved by adding lactose or isopropyl-β-D-thiogalactopyranoside (IPTG).
   7220..7241    +  protein_bind   CAP binding site: CAP binding activates transcription in the presence of cAMP. E. coli catabolite activator protein
   7256..7286    +  promoter       lac promoter: promoter for the E. coli lac operon
   7294..7310    +  protein_bind   lac operator: The lac repressor binds to the lac operator to inhibit transcription in E. coli. This inhibition can be relieved by adding lactose or isopropyl-β-D-thiogalactopyranoside (IPTG). lac repressor encoded by lacI
   7355..7373    +  promoter       T3 promoter: promoter for bacteriophage T3 RNA polymerase
   7401..7627    +  promoter       RSV promoter: Rous sarcoma virus enhancer/promoter
