[The description below was written by a language model from this plasmid's Addgene catalogue record and pLannotate feature annotations shown in this document.]
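Description:
pLCHKOv3-intergenic-As is a third-generation-style, self-inactivating lentiviral CRISPR vector built on the pLCHKOv3 backbone for use with the CHyMErA system, in which SpCas9 and AsCas12a are combined in the same cell. Its payload is a single hybrid guide RNA (hgRNA) transcribed from a human U6 RNA polymerase III promoter. The transcript consists of an SpCas9 spacer, the SpCas9 tracrRNA scaffold (version 1), an AsCas12a direct repeat and an AsCas12a spacer. Cas12a's own RNase activity can cleave at the direct repeat, releasing two functional guides from the one transcript. Here both spacers target intergenic sites in the human genome, so the construct fits the role of a non-genic cutting control in dual-nuclease deletion or exon perturbation experiments, although the record does not state this role explicitly. The vector carries no nuclease, so both must be supplied separately.

In the annotated 7.6 kb sequence, the U6–hgRNA cassette lies in the reverse orientation relative to the viral genome, between the RRE and the cPPT/CTS. Downstream, a human PGK promoter drives puromycin N-acetyltransferase for selection of transduced mammalian cells, followed by a WPRE to enhance expression. Viral elements include an RSV promoter fused to a truncated HIV-1 5′ LTR, which drives genomic RNA production in packaging cells, as well as the Ψ packaging signal with a gag fragment and a ΔU3 3′ LTR. An SV40 poly(A) signal and SV40 origin follow the 3′ LTR. In bacteria the plasmid is maintained by a high-copy ColE1/pUC origin and selected through ampicillin resistance. An f1 origin and remnants of lac, T7 and T3 sequences are also present.
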