Addgene plasmid #209026: pLCHKOv3-intergenic-As
Purpose: Lentiviral vector expressing U6 driven hybrid guide (hgRNA) targeting two intergenic sites in the human genome using SpCas9 and AsCas12a nucleases (CHyMErA system), respectively
Depositing lab: Thomas Gonatopoulos-Pournatzis. Depositing organization: National Cancer Institute (NCI). Publication: Genome-scale exon perturbation screens uncover exons critical for cell fitness. Xiao MS, Damodaran AP, Kumari B, Dickson E, Xing K, On TA, Parab N, King HE, Perez AR, Guiblet WM, Duncan G, Che A, Chari R, Andresson T, Vidigal JA, Weatheritt RJ, Aregger M, Gonatopoulos-Pournatzis T. Mol Cell. 2024 Jul 11;84(13):2553-2572.e19. doi: 10.1016/j.molcel.2024.05.024. Epub 2024 Jun 24. PubMed 38917794.
Backbone
  Vector backbone: pLCHKOv3
  Vector type: Mammalian Expression, Lentiviral, CRISPR
  Selectable markers: Puromycin
Growth in bacteria
  Bacterial resistance: Ampicillin, 100 μg/mL
  Growth temperature: 30°C
  Growth strain: ccdB Survival
  Copy number: High Copy
Gene/Insert
  Gene/Insert name: intergenic hgRNA with SpCas9 tracrRNAv1 & AsCas12a DR
  gRNA/shRNA sequence: TGACTCTTCCATAGCGATTGGTTTCAGAGCTATGCTGGAAACAGCATAGCAAGTTGAAATAAGGCTAGTCCGTTATCAACTTGAAAAAGTGGCACCGAGTCGGTGCtaatttctactcttgtagatAGAATTGAGTTAGTCAATCCTC
  Species: Synthetic
  Promoter: U6
  Cloning method: Restriction Enzyme; 5′ cloning site Unknown (unknown if destroyed)
  Sequencing primers: 5′ GACTATCATATGCTTACCGT
Terms and licenses: Academic/Nonprofit Terms; Industry Terms: Not Available to Industry
How to cite: pLCHKOv3-intergenic-As was a gift from Thomas Gonatopoulos-Pournatzis (Addgene plasmid # 209026 ; http://n2t.net/addgene:209026 ; RRID:Addgene_209026)
